>Addgene plasmid #73977 | CAG-EGFP-LacZshRNA | depositor full sequence | sequence record 138475 | CAG-EGFP-LacZshRNA
GTCGACATTGATTATTGACTAGTTATTAATAGTAATCAATTACGGGGTCATTAGTTCATAGCCCATATAT
GGAGTTCCGCGTTACATAACTTACGGTAAATGGCCCGCCTGGCTGACCGCCCAACGACCCCCGCCCATTG
ACGTCAATAATGACGTATGTTCCCATAGTAACGCCAATAGGGACTTTCCATTGACGTCAATGGGTGGACT
ATTTACGGTAAACTGCCCACTTGGCAGTACATCAAGTGTATCATATGCCAAGTACGCCCCCTATTGACGT
CAATGACGGTAAATGGCCCGCCTGGCATTATGCCCAGTACATGACCTTATGGGACTTTCCTACTTGGCAG
TACATCTACGTATTAGTCATCGCTATTACCATGGGTCGAGGTGAGCCCCACGTTCTGCTTCACTCTCCCC
ATCTCCCCCCCCTCCCCACCCCCAATTTTGTATTTATTTATTTTTTAATTATTTTGTGCAGCGATGGGGG
CGGGGGGGGGGGGGGCGCGCGCCAGGCGGGGCGGGGCGGGGCGAGGGGCGGGGCGGGGCGAGGCGGAGAG
GTGCGGCGGCAGCCAATCAGAGCGGCGCGCTCCGAAAGTTTCCTTTTATGGCGAGGCGGCGGCGGCGGCG
GCCCTATAAAAAGCGAAGCGCGCGGCGGGCGGGAGTCGCTGCGTTGCCTTCGCCCCGTGCCCCGCTCCGC
GCCGCCTCGCGCCGCCCGCCCCGGCTCTGACTGACCGCGTTACTCCCACAGGTGAGCGGGCGGGACGGCC
CTTCTCCTCCGGGCTGTAATTAGCGCTTGGTTTAATGACGGCTCGTTTCTTTTCTGTGGCTGCGTGAAAG
CCTTAAAGGGCTCCGGGAGGGCCCTTTGTGCGGGGGGGAGCGGCTCGGGGGGTGCGTGCGTGTGTGTGTG
CGTGGGGAGCGCCGCGTGCGGCCCGCGCTGCCCGGCGGCTGTGAGCGCTGCGGGCGCGGCGCGGGGCTTT
GTGCGCTCCGCGTGTGCGCGAGGGGAGCGCGGCCGGGGGCGGTGCCCCGCGGTGCGGGGGGGCTGCGAGG
GGAACAAAGGCTGCGTGCGGGGTGTGTGCGTGGGGGGGTGAGCAGGGGGTGTGGGCGCGGCGGTCGGGCT
GTAACCCCCCCCTGCACCCCCCTCCCCGAGTTGCTGAGCACGGCCCGGCTTCGGGTGCGGGGCTCCGTGC
GGGGCGTGGCGCGGGGCTCGCCGTGCCGGGCGGGGGGTGGCGGCAGGTGGGGGTGCCGGGCGGGGCGGGG
CCGCCTCGGGCCGGGGAGGGCTCGGGGGAGGGGCGCGGCGGCCCCGGAGCGCCGGCGGCTGTCGAGGCGC
GGCGAGCCGCAGCCATTGCCTTTTATGGTAATCGTGCGAGAGGGCGCAGGGACTTCCTTTGTCCCAAATC
TGGCGGAGCCGAAATCTGGGAGGCGCCGCCGCACCCCCTCTAGCGGGCGCGGGCGAAGCGGTGCGGCGCC
GGCAGGAAGGAAATGGGCGGGGAGGGCCTTCGTGCGTCGCCGCGCCGCCGTCCCCTTCTCCATCTCCAGC
CTCGGGGCTGCCGCAGGGGGACGGCTGCCTTCGGGGGGGACGGGGCAGGGCGGGGTTCGGCTTCTGGCGT
GTGACCGGCGGCTCTAGAGCCTCTGCTAACCATGTTCATGCCTTCTTCTTTTTCCTACAGCTCCTGGGCA
ACGTGCTGGTTATTGTGCTGTCTCATCATTTTGGCAAAGAATTCTGCAGTCGACGGTACCGCGGGCCCGG
GATCCACCGGTCGCCACCATGGTGAGCAAGGGCGAGGAGCTGTTCACCGGGGTGGTGCCCATCCTGGTCG
AGCTGGACGGCGACGTAAACGGCCACAAGTTCAGCGTGTCCGGCGAGGGCGAGGGCGATGCCACCTACGG
CAAGCTGACCCTGAAGTTCATCTGCACCACCGGCAAGCTGCCCGTGCCCTGGCCCACCCTCGTGACCACC
CTGACCTACGGCGTGCAGTGCTTCAGCCGCTACCCCGACCACATGAAGCAGCACGACTTCTTCAAGTCCG
CCATGCCCGAAGGCTACGTCCAGGAGCGCACCATCTTCTTCAAGGACGACGGCAACTACAAGACCCGCGC
CGAGGTGAAGTTCGAGGGCGACACCCTGGTGAACCGCATCGAGCTGAAGGGCATCGACTTCAAGGAGGAC
GGCAACATCCTGGGGCACAAGCTGGAGTACAACTACAACAGCCACAACGTCTATATCATGGCCGACAAGC
AGAAGAACGGCATCAAGGTGAACTTCAAGATCCGCCACAACATCGAGGACGGCAGCGTGCAGCTCGCCGA
CCACTACCAGCAGAACACCCCCATCGGCGACGGCCCCGTGCTGCTGCCCGACAACCACTACCTGAGCACC
CAGTCCGCCCTGAGCAAAGACCCCAACGAGAAGCGCGATCACATGGTCCTGCTGGAGTTCGTGACCGCCG
CCGGGATCACTCTCGGCATGGACGAGCTGTACAAGTAAAGCGGCCTGGAGGCTTGCTGAAGGCTGTATGC
TGAAATCGCTGATTTGTGTAGTCGTTTTGGCCACTGACTGACGACTACACATCAGCGATTTCAGGACACA
AGGCCTGTTACTAGCACTCACATGGAACAAATGCGGCCGCACTCCTCAGGTGCAGGCTGCCTATCAGAAG
GTGGTGGCTGGTGTGGCCAATGCCCTGGCTCACAAATACCACTGAGATCTTTTTCCCTCTGCCAAAAATT
ATGGGGACATCATGAAGCCCCTTGAGCATCTGACTTCTGGCTAATAAAGGAAATTTATTTTCATTGCAAT
AGTGTGTTGGAATTTTTTGTGTCTCTCACTCGGAAGGACATATGGGAGGGCAAATCATTTAAAACATCAG
AATGAGTATTTGGTTTAGAGTTTGGCAACATATGCCCATATGCTGGCTGCCATGAACAAAGGTTGGCTAT
AAAGAGGTCATCAGTATATGAAACAGCCCCCTGCTGTCCATTCCTTATTCCATAGAAAAGCCTTGACTTG
AGGTTAGATTTTTTTTATATTTTGTTTTGTGTTATTTTTTTCTTTAACATCCCTAAAATTTTCCTTACAT
GTTTTACTAGCCAGATTTTTCCTCCTCTCCTGACTACTCCCAGTCATAGCTGTCCCTCTTCTCTTATGGA
GATCCCTCGACCTGCAGCCCAAGCTTGGCGTAATCATGGTCATAGCTGTTTCCTGTGTGAAATTGTTATC
CGCTCACAATTCCACACAACATACGAGCCGGAAGCATAAAGTGTAAAGCCTGGGGTGCCTAATGAGTGAG
CTAACTCACATTAATTGCGTTGCGCTCACTGCCCGCTTTCCAGTCGGGAAACCTGTCGTGCCAGCGGATC
CGCATCTCAATTAGTCAGCAACCATAGTCCCGCCCCTAACTCCGCCCATCCCGCCCCTAACTCCGCCCAG
TTCCGCCCATTCTCCGCCCCATGGCTGACTAATTTTTTTTATTTATGCAGAGGCCGAGGCCGCCTCGGCC
TCTGAGCTATTCCAGAAGTAGTGAGGAGGCTTTTTTGGAGGCCTAGGCTTTTGCAAAAAGCTAACTTGTT
TATTGCAGCTTATAATGGTTACAAATAAAGCAATAGCATCACAAATTTCACAAATAAAGCATTTTTTTCA
CTGCATTCTAGTTGTGGTTTGTCCAAACTCATCAATGTATCTTATCATGTCTGGATCCGCTGCATTAATG
AATCGGCCAACGCGCGGGGAGAGGCGGTTTGCGTATTGGGCGCTCTTCCGCTTCCTCGCTCACTGACTCG
CTGCGCTCGGTCGTTCGGCTGCGGCGAGCGGTATCAGCTCACTCAAAGGCGGTAATACGGTTATCCACAG
AATCAGGGGATAACGCAGGAAAGAACATGTGAGCAAAAGGCCAGCAAAAGGCCAGGAACCGTAAAAAGGC
CGCGTTGCTGGCGTTTTTCCATAGGCTCCGCCCCCCTGACGAGCATCACAAAAATCGACGCTCAAGTCAG
AGGTGGCGAAACCCGACAGGACTATAAAGATACCAGGCGTTTCCCCCTGGAAGCTCCCTCGTGCGCTCTC
CTGTTCCGACCCTGCCGCTTACCGGATACCTGTCCGCCTTTCTCCCTTCGGGAAGCGTGGCGCTTTCTCA
ATGCTCACGCTGTAGGTATCTCAGTTCGGTGTAGGTCGTTCGCTCCAAGCTGGGCTGTGTGCACGAACCC
CCCGTTCAGCCCGACCGCTGCGCCTTATCCGGTAACTATCGTCTTGAGTCCAACCCGGTAAGACACGACT
TATCGCCACTGGCAGCAGCCACTGGTAACAGGATTAGCAGAGCGAGGTATGTAGGCGGTGCTACAGAGTT
CTTGAAGTGGTGGCCTAACTACGGCTACACTAGAAGGACAGTATTTGGTATCTGCGCTCTGCTGAAGCCA
GTTACCTTCGGAAAAAGAGTTGGTAGCTCTTGATCCGGCAAACAAACCACCGCTGGTAGCGGTGGTTTTT
TTGTTTGCAAGCAGCAGATTACGCGCAGAAAAAAAGGATCTCAAGAAGATCCTTTGATCTTTTCTACGGG
GTCTGACGCTCAGTGGAACGAAAACTCACGTTAAGGGATTTTGGTCATGAGATTATCAAAAAGGATCTTC
ACCTAGATCCTTTTAAATTAAAAATGAAGTTTTAAATCAATCTAAAGTATATATGAGTAAACTTGGTCTG
ACAGTTACCAATGCTTAATCAGTGAGGCACCTATCTCAGCGATCTGTCTATTTCGTTCATCCATAGTTGC
CTGACTCCCCGTCGTGTAGATAACTACGATACGGGAGGGCTTACCATCTGGCCCCAGTGCTGCAATGATA
CCGCGAGACCCACGCTCACCGGCTCCAGATTTATCAGCAATAAACCAGCCAGCCGGAAGGGCCGAGCGCA
GAAGTGGTCCTGCAACTTTATCCGCCTCCATCCAGTCTATTAATTGTTGCCGGGAAGCTAGAGTAAGTAG
TTCGCCAGTTAATAGTTTGCGCAACGTTGTTGCCATTGCTACAGGCATCGTGGTGTCACGCTCGTCGTTT
GGTATGGCTTCATTCAGCTCCGGTTCCCAACGATCAAGGCGAGTTACATGATCCCCCATGTTGTGCAAAA
AAGCGGTTAGCTCCTTCGGTCCTCCGATCGTTGTCAGAAGTAAGTTGGCCGCAGTGTTATCACTCATGGT
TATGGCAGCACTGCATAATTCTCTTACTGTCATGCCATCCGTAAGATGCTTTTCTGTGACTGGTGAGTAC
TCAACCAAGTCATTCTGAGAATAGTGTATGCGGCGACCGAGTTGCTCTTGCCCGGCGTCAATACGGGATA
ATACCGCGCCACATAGCAGAACTTTAAAAGTGCTCATCATTGGAAAACGTTCTTCGGGGCGAAAACTCTC
AAGGATCTTACCGCTGTTGAGATCCAGTTCGATGTAACCCACTCGTGCACCCAACTGATCTTCAGCATCT
TTTACTTTCACCAGCGTTTCTGGGTGAGCASAAACAGGAAGGCAAAATGCCGCAAAAAAGGGAATAAGGG
CGACACGGAAATGTTGAATACTCATACTCTTCCTTTTTCAATATTATTGAAGCATTTATCAGGGTTATTG
TCTCATGAGCGGATACATATTTGAATGTATTTAGAAAAATAAACAAATAGGGGTTCCGCGCACATTTCCC
CGAAAAGTGCCACCTG
Features (pLannotate 1.2.2; 21 found; start..end, strand, type, name):
      4..383     +  enhancer       CMV enhancer: human cytomegalovirus immediate early enhancer
    386..661     +  promoter       chicken β-actin promoter: No description available
    662..1670    +  intron         chimeric intron: chimera between introns from chicken β-actin and rabbit β-globin
   1668..1724    +  CDS            HBB (fragment): HBB_LEPEU - Experimental evidence at protein level: Swiss-Prot protein existence level 1. Involved in oxygen transport from the lung to the various peripheral tissues. From Lepus europaeus (European hare).
   1719..1755    +  misc_feature   MCS (fragment): multiple cloning site
   1769..2488    +  CDS            EGFP: the original enhanced GFP (Yang et al., 1996) mammalian codon-optimized
   2495..2521    +  ncRNA          5' miR-155: sequence upstream of the precursor of mouse miR-155 microRNA (Uva et al., 2013) miRNA
   2585..2623    +  ncRNA          3' miR-155 (fragment): sequence downstream of the precursor of mouse miR-155 microRNA (Uva et al., 2013) miRNA
   2631..2702    +  CDS            HBB (fragment): HBB_PONPY - Experimental evidence at transcript level: Swiss-Prot protein existence level 2. Involved in oxygen transport from the lung to the various peripheral tissues. From Pongo pygmaeus (Bornean orangutan).
   2773..2828    +  polyA_signal   β-globin poly(A) signal: rabbit β-globin polyadenylation signal (Gil and Proudfoot, 1987)
   3213..3229    -  protein_bind   lac operator: The lac repressor binds to the lac operator to inhibit transcription in E. coli. This inhibition can be relieved by adding lactose or isopropyl-β-D-thiogalactopyranoside (IPTG). lac repressor encoded by lacI
   3237..3267    -  promoter       lac promoter: promoter for the E. coli lac operon
   3282..3303    -  protein_bind   CAP binding site: CAP binding activates transcription in the presence of cAMP. E. coli catabolite activator protein
   3316..3355    -  CDS            lacI (fragment): lac repressor; lacI; The lac repressor binds to the lac operator to inhibit transcription in E. coli. This inhibition can be relieved by adding lactose or isopropyl-β-D-thiogalactopyranoside (IPTG).
   3362..3384    +  promoter       SV40 promoter (fragment): SV40 enhancer and early promoter
   3408..3543    +  rep_origin     SV40 ori: SV40 origin of replication
   3563..3697    +  polyA_signal   SV40 poly(A) signal: SV40 polyadenylation signal
   3699..3753    -  CDS            lacI (fragment): lac repressor; lacI; The lac repressor binds to the lac operator to inhibit transcription in E. coli. This inhibition can be relieved by adding lactose or isopropyl-β-D-thiogalactopyranoside (IPTG).
   3936..4524    -  rep_origin     ori: high-copy-number ColE1/pMB1/pBR322/pUC origin of replication
   4695..5555    -  CDS            AmpR: β-lactamase; bla; confers resistance to ampicillin, carbenicillin, and related antibiotics
   5556..5660    -  promoter       AmpR promoter: bla
