[The description below was written by a language model from this plasmid's Addgene catalogue record and pLannotate feature annotations shown in this document.]
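Description:
CAG-EGFP-LacZshRNA is a mammalian expression plasmid built on the pCAG-EGFP backbone. It co-expresses EGFP and a microRNA-embedded shRNA against the bacterial LacZ gene from a single RNA polymerase II transcript. In E. coli the plasmid is maintained through a high-copy ColE1/pUC-type origin and selected with ampicillin through the β-lactamase gene and its native promoter. The backbone also carries remnants of the lac promoter/operator region, an SV40 origin of replication and an SV40 polyadenylation signal. The SV40 origin can support episomal replication in cells that supply large T antigen.

The expression unit is driven by the composite CAG promoter, made up of the CMV immediate-early enhancer, the chicken β-actin promoter and a chimeric β-actin/β-globin intron. This promoter gives strong, broadly active transcription in vertebrate cells. Downstream lies the EGFP coding sequence, followed in the 3′ UTR by a short hairpin flanked by mouse miR-155 5′ and 3′ sequences, and then the rabbit β-globin polyadenylation signal. The small HBB fragments annotated in the feature table are most likely residual β-globin exon sequence belonging to the CAG cassette, not separate coding elements. Because the hairpin sits in a miR-155 scaffold, which the depositor obtained from a commercial Pol II miR RNAi system and inserted by Gibson assembly, it is processed by the endogenous microRNA pathway from the same transcript that encodes EGFP. Green fluorescence therefore marks the cells that are producing the shRNA.

LacZ is not an endogenous vertebrate gene, so the construct would plausibly serve as a non-targeting control for analogous knockdown vectors, or for silencing a LacZ reporter. The record does not state the intended use. The associated publication concerns rod versus bipolar cell fate decisions in the vertebrate retina.
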