Addgene plasmid #73977: CAG-EGFP-LacZshRNA
Purpose: LacZshRNA (mir155 backbone) was inserted into the 3'UTR of EGFP.
Depositing lab: Connie Cepko. Depositing organization: Harvard Medical School. Publication: A gene regulatory network controls the binary fate decision of rod and bipolar cells in the vertebrate retina. Wang S, Sengel C, Emerson MM, Cepko CL. Dev Cell. 2014 Sep 8;30(5):513-27. doi: 10.1016/j.devcel.2014.07.018. Epub 2014 Aug 21. PubMed 25155555.
Backbone
  Vector backbone: pCAG-EGFP
  Backbone size w/o insert (bp): 5622
  Total vector size (bp): 5686
  Vector type: Mammalian Expression
Growth in bacteria
  Bacterial resistance: Ampicillin, 100 μg/mL
  Growth temperature: 37°C
  Growth strain: DH5alpha
  Copy number: Unknown
Gene/Insert
  Gene/Insert name: shRNA that targets the LacZ gene
  gRNA/shRNA sequence: AAATCGCTGATTTGTGTAGTC
  Promoter: CAG
  Cloning method: Gibson Cloning
  Sequencing primers: 5′ ACATGGTCCTGCTGGAGTTC
Terms and licenses: Academic/Nonprofit Terms; Industry Terms: Not Available to Industry
Depositor comments: The shRNA cassette was obtained via the BLOCK-iTTM PolII miR RNAi Express (Life Technologies).
How to cite: CAG-EGFP-LacZshRNA was a gift from Connie Cepko (Addgene plasmid # 73977 ; http://n2t.net/addgene:73977 ; RRID:Addgene_73977)
