>Addgene plasmid #73977 | CAG-EGFP-LacZshRNA | addgene partial sequence | sequence record 141417 | pCAG-F 5'-GCAACGTGCTGGTTATTGTG-3'
TTCTGCAGTCGACGGTACCGCGGGCCCGGGATCCACCGGTCGCCACCATGGTGAGCAAGGGCGAGGAGCT
GTTCACCGGGGTGGTGCCCATCCTGGTCGAGCTGGACGGCGACGTAAACGGCCACAAGTTCAGCGTGTCC
GGCGAGGGCGAGGGCGATGCCACCTACGGCAAGCTGACCCTGAAGTTCATCTGCACCACCGGCAAGCTGC
CCGTGCCCTGGCCCACCCTCGTGACCACCCTGACCTACGGCGTGCAGTGCTTCAGCCGCTACCCCGACCA
CATGAAGCAGCACGACTTCTTCAAGTCCGCCATGCCCGAAGGCTACGTCCAGGAGCGCACCATCTTCTTC
AAGGACGACGGCAACTACAAGACCCGCGCCGAGGTGAAGTTCGAGGGCGACACCCTGGTGAACCGCATCG
AGCTGAAGGGCATCGACTTCAAGGAGGACGGCAACATCCTGGGGCACAAGCTGGAGTACAACTACAACAG
CCACAACGTCTATATCATGGCCGACAAGCAGAAGAACGGCATCAAGGTGAACTTCAAGATCCGCCACAAC
ATCGAGGACGGCAGCGTGCAGCTCGCCGACCACTACCAGCAGAACACCCCCATCGGCGACGGCCCCGTGC
TGCTGCCCGACAACCACTACCTGAGCACCCAGTCCGCCCTGAGCAAAGACCCCAACGAGAAGCGCGATCA
CATGGTCCTGCTGGAGTTCGTGACCGCCGCCGGGATCACTCTCGGCATGGACGAGCTGTACAAGTAAAGC
GGCCTGGAGGCTTGCTGAAGGCTGTATGCTGAAATCGCTGATTTGTGTAGTCGTTTTGGCCACTGACTGA
CGACTACACATCAGCGATTTCAGGACACAAGGCCTGTTACTAGCACTCACATGGAACAAATGCGGCCGCA
CTCCTCAGGTGCAGGCTGCCTATCAGAAGGTGGTGGCTGGTGTGGCCAATGCCCTGGCT
