>Addgene plasmid #73977 | CAG-EGFP-LacZshRNA | addgene partial sequence | sequence record 141418 | M13pUC-Rev 5'-AGCGGATAACAATTTCACACAGG-3'
ATTACGCCAAGCTTGGGCTGCAGGTCGAGGGATCTCCATAAGAGAAGAGGGACAGCTATGACTGGGAGTA
GTCAGGAGAGGAGGAAAAATCTGGCTAGTAAAACATGTAAGGAAAATTTTAGGGATGTTAAAGAAAAAAA
TAACACAAAACAAAATATAAAAAAAATCTAACCTCAAGTCAAGGCTTTTCTATGGAATAAGGAATGGACA
GCAGGGGGCTGTTTCATATACTGATGACCTCTTTATAGCCAACCTTTGTTCATGGCAGCCAGCATATGGG
CATATGTTGCCAAACTCTAAACCAAATACTCATTCTGATGTTTTAAATGATTTGCCCTCCCATATGTCCT
TCCGAGTGAGAGACACAAAAAATTCCAACACACTATTGCAATGAAAATAAATTTCCTTTATTAGCCAGAA
GTCAGATGCTCAAGGGGCTTCATGATGTCCCCATAATTTTTGGCAGAGGGAAAAAGATCTCAGTGGTATT
TGTGAGCCAGGGCATTGGCCACACCAGCCACCACCTTCTGATAGGCAGCCTGCACCTGAGGAGTGCGGCC
GCATTTGTTCCATGTGAGTGCTAGTAACAGGCCTTGTGTCCTGAAATCGCTGATGTGTAGTCGTCAGTCA
GTGGCCAAAACGACTACACAAATCAGCGATTTCAGCATACAGCCTTCAGCAAGCCTCCAGGCCGCTTTAC
TTGTACAGCTCGTCCATGCCGAGAGTGATCCCGGCGGCGGTCACGAACTCCAGCAGGACCATGTGATCGC
GCTTCTCGTTGGGGTCTTTGCTCAGGGCGGACTGGGTGCTCAGGTAGTGGTTGTCGGGCAGCAGCACGGG
GCCGTCGCCGATGGGGGTGTTCTGCTGGTAGTGGTCGGCGAGCTGCACGCTGCCGTCCTCGATGTTGTGG
CGGATCTTGAAGTTCACCTTGATGCCGTTCTTCTGCTTGTCGGCCATGATATAGACGTTGTGGCTGTTGT
AGTTGT
